>Addgene plasmid #28043 | Flag-Rab5A | addgene full sequence | sequence record 242696 | Addgene NGS Result
AGGCAAGGCTTGACCGACAATTGCATGAAGAATCTGCTTAGGGTTAGGCGTTTTGCGCTGCTTCGCGATG
TACGGGCCAGATATACGCGTTGACATTGATTATTGACTAGTTATTAATAGTAATCAATTACGGGGTCATT
AGTTCATAGCCCATATATGGAGTTCCGCGTTACATAACTTACGGTAAATGGCCCGCCTGGCTGACCGCCC
AACGACCCCCGCCCATTGACGTCAATAATGACGTATGTTCCCATAGTAACGCCAATAGGGACTTTCCATT
GACGTCAATGGGTGGAGTATTTACGGTAAACTGCCCACTTGGCAGTACATCAAGTGTATCATATGCCAAG
TACGCCCCCTATTGACGTCAATGACGGTAAATGGCCCGCCTGGCATTATGCCCAGTACATGACCTTATGG
GACTTTCCTACTTGGCAGTACATCTACGTATTAGTCATCGCTATTACCATGGTGATGCGGTTTTGGCAGT
ACATCAATGGGCGTGGATAGCGGTTTGACTCACGGGGATTTCCAAGTCTCCACCCCATTGACGTCAATGG
GAGTTTGTTTTGGCACCAAAATCAACGGGACTTTCCAAAATGTCGTAACAACTCCGCCCCATTGACGCAA
ATGGGCGGTAGGCGTGTACGGTGGGAGGTCTATATAAGCAGAGCTCTCCCTATCAGTGATAGAGATCTCC
CTATCAGTGATAGAGATCGTCGACGAGCTCGTTTAGTGAACCGTCAGATCGCCTGGAGACGCCATCCACG
CTGTTTTGACCTCCATAGAAGACACCGGGACCGATCCAGCCTCCGGACTCTAGCGTTTAAACTTAAGCTT
GGTACCGAGCTCGGATCCATGGCTAGTCGAGGCGCAACAAGACCCAACGGGCCAAATACTGGAAATAAAA
TATGCCAGTTCAAACTAGTACTTCTGGGAGAGTCCGCTGTTGGCAAATCAAGCCTAGTGCTTCGTTTTGT
GAAAGGCCAATTTCATGAATTTCAAGAGAGTACCATTGGGGCTGCTTTTCTAACCCAAACTGTATGTCTT
GATGACACTACAGTAAAGTTTGAAATATGGGATACAGCTGGTCAAGAACGATACCATAGCCTAGCACCAA
TGTACTACAGAGGAGCACAAGCAGCCATAGTTGTATATGATATCACAAATGAGGAGTCCTTTGCAAGAGC
AAAAAATTGGGTTAAAGAACTTCAGAGGCAAGCAAGTCCTAACATTGTAATAGCTTTATCGGGAAACAAG
GCCGACCTAGCAAATAAAAGAGCAGTAGATTTCCAGGAAGCACAGTCCTATGCAGATGACAATAGTTTAT
TATTCATGGAGACATCCGCTAAAACATCAATGAATGTAAATGAAATATTCATGGCAATAGCTAAAAAATT
GCCAAAGAATGAACCACAAAATCCAGGAGCAAATTCTGCCAGAGGAAGAGGAGTAGACCTTACCGAACCC
ACACAACCAACCAGGAATCAGTGTTGTAGTAACGGCGGCCGCGACTACAAAGACCATGACGGTGATTATA
AAGATCATGACATCGACTACAAGGATGACGATGACAAGTGACTCGAGTCTAGAGGGCCCGTTTAAACCCG
CTGATCAGCCTCGACTGTGCCTTCTAGTTGCCAGCCATCTGTTGTTTGCCCCTCCCCCGTGCCTTCCTTG
ACCCTGGAAGGTGCCACTCCCACTGTCCTTTCCTAATAAAATGAGGAAATTGCATCGCATTGTCTGAGTA
GGTGTCATTCTATTCTGGGGGGTGGGGTGGGGCAGGACAGCAAGGGGGAGGATTGGGAAGACAATAGCAG
GCATGCTGGGGATGCGGTGGGCTCTATGGCTTCTGAGGCGGAAAGAACCAGCTGGGGCTCTAGGGGGTAT
CCCC
[124 nt withheld, positions 1895-2018]
C
[91 nt withheld, positions 2020-2110]
AGGGTGATGGTTCACGTACCTAGAAGTTCCTATTCCGAAGTTCCTATTCTCTAGAAAGTATAGGAACTTC
CTTGGCCAAAAAGCCTGAACTCACCGCGACGTCTGTCGAGAAGTTTCTGATCGAAAAGTTCGACAGCGTC
TCCGACCTGATGCAGCTCTCGGAGGGCGAAGAATCTCGTGCTTTCAGCTTCGATGTAGGAGGGCGTGGAT
ATGTCCTGCGGGTAAATAGCTGCGCCGATGGTTTCTACAAAGATCGTTATGTTTATCGGCACTTTGCATC
GGCCGCGCTCCCGATTCCGGAAGTGCTTGACATTGGGGAATTCAGCGAGAGCCTGACCTATTGCATCTCC
CGCCGTGCACAGGGTGTCACGTTGCAAGACCTGCCTGAAACCGAACTGCCCGCTGTTCTGCAGCCGGTCG
CGGAGGCCATGGATGCGATCGCTGCGGCCGATCTTAGCCAGACGAGCGGGTTCGGCCCATTCGGACCGCA
AGGAATCGGTCAATACACTACATGGCGTGATTTCATATGCGCGATTGCTGATCCCCATGTGTATCACTGG
CAAACTGTGATGGACGACACCGTCAGTGCGTCCGTCGCGCAGGCTCTCGATGAGCTGATGCTTTGGGCCG
AGGACTGCCCCGAAGTCCGGCACCTCGTGCACGCGGATTTCGGCTCCAACAATGTCCTGACGGACAATGG
CCGCATAACAGCGGTCATTGACTGGAGCGAGGCGATGTTCGGGGATTCCCAATACGAGGTCGCCAACATC
TTCTTCTGGAGGCCGTGGTTGGCTTGTATGGAGCAGCAGACGCGCTACTTCGAGCGGAGGCATCCGGAGC
TTGCAGGATCGCCGCGGCTCCGGGCGTATATGCTCCGCATTGGTCTTGACCAACTCTATCAGAGCTTGGT
TGACGGCAATTTCGATGATGCAGCTTGGGCGCAGGGTCGATGCGACGCAATCGTCCGATCCGGAGCCGGG
ACTGTCGGGCGTACACAAATCGCCCGCAGAAGCGCGGCCGTCTGGACCGATGGCTGTGTAGAAGTACTCG
CCGATAGTGGAAACCGACGCCCCAGCACTCGTCCGAGGGCAAAGGAATAGCACGTACTACGAGATTTCGA
TTCCACCGCCGCCTTCTATGAAAGGTTGGGCTTCGGAATCGTTTTCCGGGACGCCGGCTGGATGATCCTC
CAGCGCGGGGATCTCATGCTGGAGTTCTTCGCCCACCCCAACTTGTTTATTGCAGCTTATAATGGTTACA
AATAAAGCAATAGCATCACAAATTTCACAAATAAAGCATTTTTTTCACTGCATTCTAGTTGTGGTTTGTC
CAAACTCATCAATGTATCTTATCATGTCTGTATACCGTCGACCTCTAGCTAGAGCTTGGCGTAATCATGG
TCATAGCTGTTTCCTGTGTGAAATTGTTATCCGCTCACAATTCCACACAACATACGAGCCGGAAGCATAA
AGTGTAAAGCCTGGGGTGCCTAATGAGTGAGCTAACTCACATTAATTGCGTTGCGCTCACTGCCCGCTTT
CCAGTCGGGAAACCTGTCGTGCCAGCTGCATTAATGAATCGGCCAACGCGCGGGGAGAGGCGGTTTGCGT
ATTGGGCGCTCTTCCGCTTCCTCGCTCACTGACTCGCTGCGCTCGGTCGTTCGGCTGCGGCGAGCGGTAT
CAGCTCACTCAAAGGCGGTAATACGGTTATCCACAGAATCAGGGGATAACGCAGGAAAGAACATGTGAGC
AAAAGGCCAGCAAAAGGCCAGGAACCGTAAAAAGGCCGCGTTGCTGGCGTTTTTCCATAGGCTCCGCCCC
CCTGACGAGCATCACAAAAATCGACGCTCAAGTCAGAGGTGGCGAAACCCGACAGGACTATAAAGATACC
AGGCGTTTCCCCCTGGAAGCTCCCTCGTGCGCTCTCCTGTTCCGACCCTGCCGCTTACCGGATACCTGTC
CGCCTTTCTCCCTTCGGGAAGCGTGGCGCTTTCTCATAGCTCACGCTGTAGGTATCTCAGTTCGGTGTAG
GTCGTTCGCTCCAAGCTGGGCTGTGTGCACGAACCCCCCGTTCAGCCCGACCGCTGCGCCTTATCCGGTA
ACTATCGTCTTGAGTCCAACCCGGTAAGACACGACTTATCGCCACTGGCAGCAGCCACTGGTAACAGGAT
TAGCAGAGCGAGGTATGTAGGCGGTGCTACAGAGTTCTTGAAGTGGTGGCCTAACTACGGCTACACTAGA
AGAACAGTATTTGGTATCTGCGCTCTGCTGAAGCCAGTTACCTTCGGAAAAAGAGTTGGTAGCTCTTGAT
CCGGCAAACAAACCACCGCTGGTAGCGGTGGTTTTTTTGTTTGCAAGCAGCAGATTACGCGCAGAAAAAA
AGGATCTCAAGAAGATCCTTTGATCTTTTCTACGGGGTCTGACGCTCAGTGGAACGAAAACTCACGTTAA
GGGATTTTGGTCATGAGATTATCAAAAAGGATCTTCACCTAGATCCTTTTAAATTAAAAATGAAGTTTTA
AATCAATCTAAAGTATATATGAGTAAACTTGGTCTGACAGTTACCAATGCTTAATCAGTGAGGCACCTAT
CTCAGCGATCTGTCTATTTCGTTCATCCATAGTTGCCTGACTCCCCGTCGTGTAGATAACTACGATACGG
GAGGGCTTACCATCTGGCCCCAGTGCTGCAATGATACCGCGAGACCCACGCTCACCGGCTCCAGATTTAT
CAGCAATAAACCAGCCAGCCGGAAGGGCCGAGCGCAGAAGTGGTCCTGCAACTTTATCCGCCTCCATCCA
GTCTATTAATTGTTGCCGGGAAGCTAGAGTAAGTAGTTCGCCAGTTAATAGTTTGCGCAACGTTGTTGCC
ATTGCTACAGGCATCGTGGTGTCACGCTCGTCGTTTGGTATGGCTTCATTCAGCTCCGGTTCCCAACGAT
CAAGGCGAGTTACATGATCCCCCATGTTGTGCAAAAAAGCGGTTAGCTCCTTCGGTCCTCCGATCGTTGT
CAGAAGTAAGTTGGCCGCAGTGTTATCACTCATGGTTATGGCAGCACTGCATAATTCTCTTACTGTCATG
CCATCCGTAAGATGCTTTTCTGTGACTGGTGAGTACTCAACCAAGTCATTCTGAGAATAGTGTATGCGGC
GACCGAGTTGCTCTTGCCCGGCGTCAATACGGGATAATACCGCGCCACATAGCAGAACTTTAAAAGTGCT
CATCATTGGAAAACGTTCTTCGGGGCGAAAACTCTCAAGGATCTTACCGCTGTTGAGATCCAGTTCGATG
TAACCCACTCGTGCACCCAACTGATCTTCAGCATCTTTTACTTTCACCAGCGTTTCTGGGTGAGCAAAAA
CAGGAAGGCAAAATGCCGCAAAAAAGGGAATAAGGGCGACACGGAAATGTTGAATACTCATACTCTTCCT
TTTTCAATATTATTGAAGCATTTATCAGGGTTATTGTCTCATGAGCGGATACATATTTGAATGTATTTAG
AAAAATAAACAAATAGGGGTTCCGCGCACATTTCCCCGAAAAGTGCCACCTGACGTCGACGGATCGGGAG
ATCTCCCGATCCCCTATGGTGCACTCTCAGTACAATCTGCTCTGATGCCGCATAGTTAAGCCAGTATCTG
CTCCCTGCTTGTGTGTTGGAGGTCGCTGAGTAGTGCGCGAGCAAAATTTAAGCTACAACA
Features (pLannotate 1.2.2; 22 found; start..end, strand, type, name):
     92..471     +  enhancer       CMV enhancer: human cytomegalovirus immediate early enhancer
    472..675     +  promoter       CMV promoter: human cytomegalovirus (CMV) immediate early promoter
    677..696     +  promoter       PLtetO-1 promoter (fragment): modified phage lambda PL promoter with tet operator sites (Lutz and Bujard, 1997)
    698..717     +  promoter       PLtetO-1 promoter (fragment): modified phage lambda PL promoter with tet operator sites (Lutz and Bujard, 1997)
    725..758     +  promoter       TRE3GV promoter (fragment): 3rd-generation Tet-responsive promoter that can be activated by binding of Tet-On® 3G, optimized for retroviral and lentiviral vectors
    859..1503    +  CDS            RAB5A: RAB5A_HUMAN - Also known as RAB5. Experimental evidence at protein level: Swiss-Prot protein existence level 1. Small GTPase which cycles between active GTP-bound and inactive GDP-bound states. In its active state, binds to a variety of effector proteins to regulate cellular responses such as of intracellular membrane trafficking, from the formation of transport vesicles to their fusion with membranes. Active GTP-bound form is able to recruit to membranes different sets of downstream effectors directly responsible for vesicle formation, movement, tethering and fusion. RAB5A is required for the
   1513..1578    +  CDS            3xFLAG: three tandem FLAG® epitope tags, followed by an enterokinase cleavage site
   1625..1849    +  polyA_signal   bGH poly(A) signal: bovine growth hormone polyadenylation signal
   1853..1874    +  promoter       SV40 promoter (fragment): SV40 enhancer and early promoter
   1895..2128    +  rep_origin     f1 ori (fragment) (sequence partly withheld): f1 bacteriophage origin of replication; arrow indicates direction of (+) strand synthesis
   2133..2180    +  protein_bind   FRT: FLP-mediated recombination occurs in the 8-bp core sequence TCTAGAAA (Turan and Bode, 2011). FLP recombinase from the Saccharomyces cerevisiae 2μ plasmid
   2188..3210    +  CDS            HygR: aminoglycoside phosphotransferase from E. coli; aph(4)-Ia; confers resistance to hygromycin
   3220..3345    +  CDS            ble (fragment): BLE_KLEPN - Experimental evidence at protein level: Swiss-Prot protein existence level 1. Binding protein with a strong affinity to the bleomycin family of antibiotics. Binds to CL990; an antimitotic-antibiotic compound. From Klebsiella pneumoniae.
   3340..3461    +  polyA_signal   SV40 poly(A) signal: SV40 polyadenylation signal
   3534..3550    -  protein_bind   lac operator: The lac repressor binds to the lac operator to inhibit transcription in E. coli. This inhibition can be relieved by adding lactose or isopropyl-β-D-thiogalactopyranoside (IPTG). lac repressor encoded by lacI
   3558..3588    -  promoter       lac promoter: promoter for the E. coli lac operon
   3603..3624    -  protein_bind   CAP binding site: CAP binding activates transcription in the presence of cAMP. E. coli catabolite activator protein
   3637..3729    -  CDS            lacI (fragment): lac repressor; lacI; The lac repressor binds to the lac operator to inhibit transcription in E. coli. This inhibition can be relieved by adding lactose or isopropyl-β-D-thiogalactopyranoside (IPTG).
   3912..4500    -  rep_origin     ori: high-copy-number ColE1/pMB1/pBR322/pUC origin of replication
   4671..5531    -  CDS            AmpR: β-lactamase; bla; confers resistance to ampicillin, carbenicillin, and related antibiotics
   5532..5636    -  promoter       AmpR promoter: bla
   5695..5747    -  misc_feature   bom (fragment): basis of mobility region from pBR322
