[The description below was written by a language model from this plasmid's Addgene catalogue record and pLannotate feature annotations shown in this document.]
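Description:
Flag-Rab5A is a mammalian expression plasmid built on the Invitrogen pcDNA5/FRT/TO backbone and carrying human RAB5A, the small GTPase that cycles between GTP- and GDP-bound states to regulate early endosomal membrane trafficking. The sequenced record is about 5.8 kb. In bacteria it is maintained at high copy through a ColE1/pUC-type origin and selected with ampicillin via the bla gene and its native promoter. A fragment of the f1 origin and remnants of lac regulatory sequence are also annotated in the backbone.

The RAB5A coding sequence lies downstream of the CMV immediate-early enhancer and promoter, followed by short elements that the annotation software labels as fragments of tet-operator-containing promoters. These correspond to the tet operator sites of the "TO" backbone, which make CMV-driven transcription repressible by Tet repressor and inducible with tetracycline or doxycycline in repressor-expressing cells. In cells lacking the repressor the promoter behaves constitutively. A 3xFLAG epitope is fused in frame at the C terminus of Rab5A for immunodetection and immunoprecipitation, and the transcript ends at the bovine growth hormone polyadenylation signal.

Downstream, an FRT site directly precedes a hygromycin resistance gene with an SV40 polyadenylation signal. No full promoter is annotated ahead of this gene, consistent with the Flp-In design, in which FLP-mediated recombination into a genomic FRT site places the marker behind a resident promoter, so hygromycin selects for single-copy, site-specific integrants. The plasmid therefore suits transient transfection or generation of isogenic, inducible stable lines. The associated publication concerns endosome maturation and Rab effector interactions, suggesting use in studies of Rab protein binding and localization.
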