Addgene plasmid #28043: Flag-Rab5A
Depositing lab: Qing Zhong. Depositing organization: University of California, Berkeley. Publication: Rubicon controls endosome maturation as a Rab7 effector. Sun Q, Westphal W, Wong KN, Tan I, Zhong Q. Proc Natl Acad Sci U S A. 2010 Nov 9. 107(45):19338-43. 10.1073/pnas.1010554107 PubMed 20974968.
Backbone
  Vector backbone: pcDNA5/FRT/TO
  Backbone manufacturer: Invitrogen
  Backbone size w/o insert (bp): 5137
  Vector type: Mammalian Expression
  Selectable markers: Hygromycin
Growth in bacteria
  Bacterial resistance: Ampicillin, 100 μg/mL
  Growth temperature: 37°C
  Growth strain: DH5alpha
  Copy number: High Copy
Gene/Insert
  Gene/Insert name: Rab5A
  Species: H. sapiens (human)
  Insert size (bp): 647
  Entrez Gene: RAB5A (a.k.a. RAB5)
  Tag / fusion protein: 3xFlag (C terminal on insert)
  Cloning method: Restriction Enzyme
  Sequencing primers: 5′ CMV-F; 3′ BGH-rev
Terms and licenses: Academic/Nonprofit Terms; Industry Terms: Not Available to Industry
How to cite: Flag-Rab5A was a gift from Qing Zhong (Addgene plasmid # 28043 ; http://n2t.net/addgene:28043 ; RRID:Addgene_28043)
