>Addgene plasmid #28043 | Flag-Rab5A | addgene partial sequence | sequence record 34332 | 28043 with BGH-rev
TAGACTCGAGTCACTTGTCATCGTCATCCTTGTAGTCGATGTCATGATCTTTATAATCACCGTCATGGTC
TTTGTAGTCGCGGCCGCCGTTACTACAACACTGATTCCTGGTTGGTTGTGTGGGTTCGGTAAGGTCTACT
CCTCTTCCTCTGGCAGAATTTGCTCCTGGATTTTGTGGTTCATTCTTTGGCAATTTTTTAGCTATTGCCA
TGAATATTTCATTTACATTCATTGATGTTTTAGCGGATGTCTCCATGAATAATAAACTATTGTCATCTGC
ATAGGACTGTGCTTCCTGGAAATCTACTGCTCTTTTATTTGCTAGGTCGGCCTTGTTTCCCGATAAAGCT
ATTACAATGTTAGGACTTGCTTGCCTCTGAAGTTCTTTAACCCAATTTTTTGCTCTTGCAAAGGACTCCT
CATTTGTGATATCATATACAACTATGGCTGCTTGTGCTCCTCTGTAGTACATTGGTGCTAGGCTATGGTA
TCGTTCTTGACCAGCTGTATCCCATATTTCAAACTTTACTGTAGTGTCATCAAGACATACAGTTTGGGTT
AGAAAAGCAGCCCCAATGGTACTCTCTTGAAATTCATGAAATTGGCCTTTCACAAAACGAAGCACTAGGC
TTGATTTGCCAACAGCGGACTCTCCCAGAAGTACTAGTTTGAACTGGCATATTTTATTTCCAGTATTTGG
CCCGTTGGGTCTTGTTGCGCCTCGACTAGCCATGGATCCGAGCTCGGTACCAAGCTTAAGTTTAAACGCT
AGAGTCCGGAGGCTGGATCGGTCCCGGTGTCTTCTATGGAGGTCAAAACAGCGTGGATGGCGTCTCCAGG
CGATCTGACGGTTCACTAAACGAGCTCGTCGAC
